>Addgene plasmid #42132 | pQE-30-HyPer3 | addgene full sequence | sequence record 196837 | Addgene NGS Result
CTCGAGAAATCATAAAAAATTTATTTGCTTTGTGAGCGGATAACAATTATAATAGATTCAATTGTGAGCG
GATAACAATTTCACACAGAATTCATTAAAGAGGAGAAATTAACTATGAGAGGATCGCATCACCATCACCA
TCACGGATCCGAGATGGCAAGCCAGCAGGGCGAGACGATGTCCGGACCGCTGCACATTGGTTTGATTCCC
ACAGTTGGACCGTACCTGCTACCGCATATTATCCCTATGCTGTACCAGACCTTTCCAAAGCTGGAAATGT
ATCTGCATGAAGCACAGACCCACCAGTTACTGGCGCAACTGGACAGCGGCAAACTCGATTGCGTGATCCT
CGCACTGGTGAAAGAGAGCGAAGCATTCATTGAAGTGCCGTTGTTTGATGAGCCAATGTTGCTGGCTATC
TATGAAGATCACCCGTGGGCGAACCGCGAATGCGTACCGATGGCCGATCTGGCAGGGGAAAAACTGCTGA
TGCTGGAAGATGGTCACTGTTTGCGCGATCAGGCAATGTCCGCCGGCTACAACAGCGACAACGTCTATAT
CATGGCCGACAAGCAGAAGAACGGCATCAAGGCCAACTTCAAGATCCGCCACAACGTCGAGGACGGCAGC
GTGCAGCTCGCCGACCACTACCAGCAGAACACCCCCATCGGCGACGGCCCCGTGCTGCTGCCCGACAACC
ACTACCTGAGCTTCCAGTCCGTCCTGAGCAAAGACCCCAACGAGAAGCGCGATCACATGGTCCTGCTGGA
GTTCGTGACCGCCGCCGGGATCACTCTCGGCATGGACGAGCTGTACAACGTGGATGGCGGTAGCGGTGGC
ACCGGCAGCAAGGGCGAGGAGCTGTTCACCGGGGTGGTGCCCATCCTGGTCGAGCTGGACGGCGACGTAA
ACGGCCACAAGTTCAGCGTGTCCGGCGAGGGCGAGGGCGATGCCACCTACGGCAAGCTGACCCTGAAGCT
GATCTGCACCACCGGCAAGCTGCCCGTGCCCTGGCCCACCCTCGTGACCACCCTCGGCTACGGCCTGAAG
TGCTTCGCCCGCTACCCCGACCACATGAAGCAGCACGACTTCTTCAAGTCCGCCATGCCCGAAGGCTACG
TCCAGGAGCGCACCATCTTCTTCAAGGACGACGGCAACTACAAGACCCGCGCCGAGGTGAAGTTCGAGGG
CGACACCCTGGTGAACCGCATCGAGCTGAAGGGCATCGGCTTCAAGGAGGACGGCAACATCCTGGGGCAC
AAGCTGGAGTACAACGGCACCGGTTTCTGTTTTGAAGCCGGGGCGGATGAAGATACACACTTCCGCGCGA
CCAGCCTGGAAACTCTGCGCAACATGGTGGCGGCAGGTAGCGGGATCACTTTACTGCCAGCGCTGGCTGT
GCCGCCGGAGCGCAAACGCGATGGGGTTGTTTATCTGCCGTGCATTAAGCCGGAACCACGCCGCACTATT
GGTCTGGTTTATCGTCCTGGCTCACCGCTGCGCAGCCGCTATGAGCAGCTGGCAGAGGCCATCCGCGCAA
GAATGGATGGCCATTTCGATAAAGTTTTAAAACAGGCGGTTTAAAAGCTTAATTAGCTGAGCTTGGACTC
CTGTTGATAGATCCAGTAATGACCTCAGAACTCCATCTGGATTTGTTCAGAACGCTCGGTTGCCGCCGGG
CGTTTTTTATTGGTGAGAATCCAAGCTAGCTTGGCGAGATTTTCAGGAGCTAAGGAAGCTAAAATGGAGA
AAAAAATCACTGGATATACCACCGTTGATATATCCCAATGGCATCGTAAAGAACATTTTGAGGCATTTCA
GTCAGTTGCTCAATGTACCTATAACCAGACCGTTCAGCTGGATATTACGGCCTTTTTAAAGACCGTAAAG
AAAAATAAGCACAAGTTTTATCCGGCCTTTATTCACATTCTTGCCCGCCTGATGAATGCTCATCCGGAAT
TTCGTATGGCAATGAAAGACGGTGAGCTGGTGATATGGGATAGTGTTCACCCTTGTTACACCGTTTTCCA
TGAGCAAACTGAAACGTTTTCATCGCTCTGGAGTGAATACCACGACGATTTCCGGCAGTTTCTACACATA
TATTCGCAAGATGTGGCGTGTTACGGTGAAAACCTGGCCTATTTCCCTAAAGGGTTTATTGAGAATATGT
TTTTCGTCTCAGCCAATCCCTGGGTGAGTTTCACCAGTTTTGATTTAAACGTGGCCAATATGGACAACTT
CTTCGCCCCCGTTTTCACCATGGGCAAATATTATACGCAAGGCGACAAGGTGCTGATGCCGCTGGCGATT
CAGGTTCATCATGCCGTTTGTGATGGCTTCCATGTCGGCAGAATGCTTAATGAATTACAACAGTACTGCG
ATGAGTGGCAGGGCGGGGCGTAATTTTTTTAAGGCAGTTATTGGTGCCCTTAAACGCCTGGGGTAATGAC
TCTCTAGCTTGAGGCATCAAATAAAACGAAAGGCTCAGTCGAAAGACTGGGCCTTTCGTTTTATCTGTTG
TTTGTCGGTGAACGCTCTCCTGAGTAGGACAAATCCGCCCTCTAGAGCTGCCTCGCGCGTTTCGGTGATG
ACGGTGAAAACCTCTGACACATGCAGCTCCCGGAGACGGTCACAGCTTGTCTGTAAGCGGATGCCGGGAG
CAGACAAGCCCGTCAGGGCGCGTCAGCGGGTGTTGGCGGGTGTCGGGGCGCAGCCATGACCCAGTCACGT
AGCGATAGCGGAGTGTATACTGGCTTAACTATGCGGCATCAGAGCAGATTGTACTGAGAGTGCACCATAT
GCGGTGTGAAATACCGCACAGATGCGTAAGGAGAAAATACCGCATCAGGCGCTCTTCCGCTTCCTCGCTC
ACTGACTCGCTGCGCTCGGTCGTTCGGCTGCGGCGAGCGGTATCAGCTCACTCAAAGGCGGTAATACGGT
TATCCACAGAATCAGGGGATAACGCAGGAAAGAACATGTGAGCAAAAGGCCAGCAAAAGGCCAGGAACCG
TAAAAAGGCCGCGTTGCTGGCGTTTTTCCATAGGCTCCGCCCCCCTGACGAGCATCACAAAAATCGACGC
TCAAGTCAGAGGTGGCGAAACCCGACAGGACTATAAAGATACCAGGCGTTTCCCCCTGGAAGCTCCCTCG
TGCGCTCTCCTGTTCCGACCCTGCCGCTTACCGGATACCTGTCCGCCTTTCTCCCTTCGGGAAGCGTGGC
GCTTTCTCATAGCTCACGCTGTAGGTATCTCAGTTCGGTGTAGGTCGTTCGCTCCAAGCTGGGCTGTGTG
CACGAACCCCCCGTTCAGCCCGACCGCTGCGCCTTATCCGGTAACTATCGTCTTGAGTCCAACCCGGTAA
GACACGACTTATCGCCACTGGCAGCAGCCACTGGTAACAGGATTAGCAGAGCGAGGTATGTAGGCGGTGC
TACAGAGTTCTTGAAGTGGTGGCCTAACTACGGCTACACTAGAAGGACAGTATTTGGTATCTGCGCTCTG
CTGAAGCCAGTTACCTTCGGAAAAAGAGTTGGTAGCTCTTGATCCGGCAAACAAACCACCGCTGGTAGCG
GTGGTTTTTTTGTTTGCAAGCAGCAGATTACGCGCAGAAAAAAAGGATCTCAAGAAGATCCTTTGATCTT
TTCTACGGGGTCTGACGCTCAGTGGAACGAAAACTCACGTTAAGGGATTTTGGTCATGAGATTATCAAAA
AGGATCTTCACCTAGATCCTTTTAAATTAAAAATGAAGTTTTAAATCAATCTAAAGTATATATGAGTAAA
CTTGGTCTGACAGTTACCAATGCTTAATCAGTGAGGCACCTATCTCAGCGATCTGTCTATTTCGTTCATC
CATAGTTGCCTGACTCCCCGTCGTGTAGATAACTACGATACGGGAGGGCTTACCATCTGGCCCCAGTGCT
GCAATGATACCGCGAGACCCACGCTCACCGGCTCCAGATTTATCAGCAATAAACCAGCCAGCCGGAAGGG
CCGAGCGCAGAAGTGGTCCTGCAACTTTATCCGCCTCCATCCAGTCTATTAATTGTTGCCGGGAAGCTAG
AGTAAGTAGTTCGCCAGTTAATAGTTTGCGCAACGTTGTTGCCATTGCTACAGGCATCGTGGTGTCACGC
TCGTCGTTTGGTATGGCTTCATTCAGCTCCGGTTCCCAACGATCAAGGCGAGTTACATGATCCCCCATGT
TGTGCAAAAAAGCGGTTAGCTCCTTCGGTCCTCCGATCGTTGTCAGAAGTAAGTTGGCCGCAGTGTTATC
ACTCATGGTTATGGCAGCACTGCATAATTCTCTTACTGTCATGCCATCCGTAAGATGCTTTTCTGTGACT
GGTGAGTACTCAACCAAGTCATTCTGAGAATAGTGTATGCGGCGACCGAGTTGCTCTTGCCCGGCGTCAA
TACGGGATAATACCGCGCCACATAGCAGAACTTTAAAAGTGCTCATCATTGGAAAACGTTCTTCGGGGCG
AAAACTCTCAAGGATCTTACCGCTGTTGAGATCCAGTTCGATGTAACCCACTCGTGCACCCAACTGATCT
TCAGCATCTTTTACTTTCACCAGCGTTTCTGGGTGAGCAAAAACAGGAAGGCAAAATGCCGCAAAAAAGG
GAATAAGGGCGACACGGAAATGTTGAATACTCATACTCTTCCTTTTTCAATATTATTGAAGCATTTATCA
GGGTTATTGTCTCATGAGCGGATACATATTTGAATGTATTTAGAAAAATAAACAAATAGGGGTTCCGCGC
ACATTTCCCCGAAAAGTGCCACCTGACGTCTAAGAAACCATTATTATCATGACATTAACCTATAAAAATA
GGCGTATCACGAGGCCCTTTCGTCTTCAC
Features (pLannotate 1.2.2; 13 found; start..end, strand, type, name):
     10..54      +  promoter       T5 promoter: bacteriophage T5 promoter for E. coli RNA polymerase, with embedded lac operator
     62..78      +  protein_bind   lac operator: The lac repressor binds to the lac operator to inhibit transcription in E. coli. This inhibition can be relieved by adding lactose or isopropyl-β-D-thiogalactopyranoside (IPTG). lac repressor encoded by lacI
    127..144     +  CDS            7xHis (fragment): 6xHis affinity tag
    151..1584    +  CDS            HyPer-3: improved fluorescent indicator for intracellular H2O2 (Bilan et al., 2013)
   1606..1700    +  terminator     lambda t0 terminator: transcription terminator from phage lambda
   1715..1743    +  promoter       cat promoter (fragment): promoter of the E. coli cat gene encoding chloramphenicol acetyltransferase
   1744..2400    +  CDS            cat: CAT_ECOLX - Experimental evidence at protein level: Swiss-Prot protein existence level 1. This enzyme is an effector of chloramphenicol resistance in bacteria. From Escherichia coli. This protein is used as a marker in many commonly used cloning vectors, such as pACYC184.
   2468..2554    +  terminator     rrnB T1 terminator: Escherichia coli rrnB; transcription terminator T1 from the E. coli rrnB gene
   2566..2607    +  CDS            rop (fragment): Rop protein, which maintains plasmids at low copy number; rop
   2709..2849    +  misc_feature   bom: basis of mobility region from pBR322
   3035..3623    -  rep_origin     ori: high-copy-number ColE1/pMB1/pBR322/pUC origin of replication
   3794..4654    -  CDS            AmpR: β-lactamase; bla; confers resistance to ampicillin, carbenicillin, and related antibiotics
   4655..4759    -  promoter       AmpR promoter: bla
