[The description below was written by a language model from this plasmid's Addgene catalogue record and pLannotate feature annotations shown in this document.]
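Description:
pQE-30-HyPer3 is a 4,859 bp bacterial expression plasmid built on the pQE-30 backbone for producing the genetically encoded hydrogen peroxide sensor HyPer-3 in E. coli. It replicates from a high-copy ColE1/pMB1-type origin and is selected with ampicillin through a β-lactamase gene driven by its own promoter. The annotation also picks up backbone remnants typical of this vector family: a bom mobility region, a short rop fragment, and a chloramphenicol acetyltransferase coding sequence preceded by only a fragment of the cat promoter. The catalogue lists ampicillin as the sole resistance, so the cat region should not be assumed to serve as a working marker.

The payload is a 1,434 bp synthetic HyPer-3 coding sequence cloned between BamHI and HindIII sites, both of which are preserved. It sits in frame behind a backbone-encoded N-terminal 6xHis tag, which allows metal-affinity purification of the recombinant protein. Transcription comes from the bacteriophage T5 promoter, which is recognised by the host E. coli RNA polymerase. This promoter contains an embedded lac operator and is followed by a second one, so expression is held off by lac repressor and can be induced with IPTG. The lambda t0 terminator closes the expression unit, and an rrnB T1 terminator lies further downstream after the cat sequence.

HyPer-3 is described as an improved fluorescent indicator for intracellular H2O2, suitable for both ratiometric and fluorescence lifetime imaging. In this bacterial vector, the construct is suited to expressing His-tagged probe in E. coli, for example for purification and in vitro characterisation, although the record does not spell out specific applications beyond the probe's imaging purpose.
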