Addgene plasmid #42132: pQE-30-HyPer3
Purpose: Genetically encoded H2O2 probe for ratiometric and fluorescence lifetime imaging
Depositing lab: Vsevolod Belousov. Depositing organization: Shemyakin-Ovchinnikov Institute of Bioorganic Chemistry. Publication: HyPer-3: a genetically encoded H2O2 probe with improved performance for ratiometric and fluorescence lifetime imaging. Bilan DS, Pase L, Joosen L, Gorokhovatsky AY, Ermakova YG, Gadella TW, Grabher C, Schultz C, Lukyanov S, Belousov VV. ACS Chem Biol. 2012 Dec 20. 10.1021/cb300625g PubMed 23256573.
Backbone
  Vector backbone: pQE-30
  Backbone size w/o insert (bp): 3425
  Total vector size (bp): 4859
  Vector type: Bacterial Expression
Growth in bacteria
  Bacterial resistance: Ampicillin, 100 μg/mL
  Growth temperature: 37°C
  Growth strain: XL1 Blue
  Copy number: High Copy
Gene/Insert
  Gene/Insert name: HYPER 3
  Species: Synthetic
  Insert size (bp): 1434
  Promoter: T5
  Tag / fusion protein: 6His (N terminal on backbone)
  Cloning method: Restriction Enzyme; 5′ cloning site BamHI (not destroyed); 3′ cloning site HindIII (not destroyed)
  Sequencing primers: 5′ aggagaaattaactatgagagg; 3′ ccagatggagttctgaggtc
Terms and licenses: Academic/Nonprofit Terms; Industry Terms: Not Available to Industry
How to cite: pQE-30-HyPer3 was a gift from Vsevolod Belousov (Addgene plasmid # 42132 ; http://n2t.net/addgene:42132 ; RRID:Addgene_42132)
