>Addgene plasmid #42132 | pQE-30-HyPer3 | depositor partial sequence | sequence record 69604 | HyPer 3
GAGATGGCAAGCCAGCAGGGCGAGACGATGTCCGGACCGCTGCACATTGGTTTGATTCCCACAGTTGGAC
CGTACCTGCTACCGCATATTATCCCTATGCTGTACCAGACCTTTCCAAAGCTGGAAATGTATCTGCATGA
AGCACAGACCCACCAGTTACTGGCGCAACTGGACAGCGGCAAACTCGATTGCGTGATCCTCGCACTGGTG
AAAGAGAGCGAAGCATTCATTGAAGTGCCGTTGTTTGATGAGCCAATGTTGCTGGCTATCTATGAAGATC
ACCCGTGGGCGAACCGCGAATGCGTACCGATGGCCGATCTGGCAGGGGAAAAACTGCTGATGCTGGAAGA
TGGTCACTGTTTGCGCGATCAGGCAATGTCCGCCGGCTACAACAGCGACAACGTCTATATCATGGCCGAC
AAGCAGAAGAACGGCATCAAGGCCAACTTCAAGATCCGCCACAACGTCGAGGACGGCAGCGTGCAGCTCG
CCGACCACTACCAGCAGAACACCCCCATCGGCGACGGCCCCGTGCTGCTGCCCGACAACCACTACCTGAG
CTTCCAGTCCGTCCTGAGCAAAGACCCCAACGAGAAGCGCGATCACATGGTCCTGCTGGAGTTCGTGACC
GCCGCCGGGATCACTCTCGGCATGGACGAGCTGTACAACGTGGATGGCGGTAGCGGTGGCACCGGCAGCA
AGGGCGAGGAGCTGTTCACCGGGGTGGTGCCCATCCTGGTCGAGCTGGACGGCGACGTAAACGGCCACAA
GTTCAGCGTGTCCGGCGAGGGCGAGGGCGATGCCACCTACGGCAAGCTGACCCTGAAGCTGATCTGCACC
ACCGGCAAGCTGCCCGTGCCCTGGCCCACCCTCGTGACCACCCTCGGCTACGGCCTGAAGTGCTTCGCCC
GCTACCCCGACCACATGAAGCAGCACGACTTCTTCAAGTCCGCCATGCCCGAAGGCTACGTCCAGGAGCG
CACCATCTTCTTCAAGGACGACGGCAACTACAAGACCCGCGCCGAGGTGAAGTTCGAGGGCGACACCCTG
GTGAACCGCATCGAGCTGAAGGGCATCGGCTTCAAGGAGGACGGCAACATCCTGGGGCACAAGCTGGAGT
ACAACGGCACCGGTTTCTGTTTTGAAGCCGGGGCGGATGAAGATACACACTTCCGCGCGACCAGCCTGGA
AACTCTGCGCAACATGGTGGCGGCAGGTAGCGGGATCACTTTACTGCCAGCGCTGGCTGTGCCGCCGGAG
CGCAAACGCGATGGGGTTGTTTATCTGCCGTGCATTAAGCCGGAACCACGCCGCACTATTGGTCTGGTTT
ATCGTCCTGGCTCACCGCTGCGCAGCCGCTATGAGCAGCTGGCAGAGGCCATCCGCGCAAGAATGGATGG
CCATTTCGATAAAGTTTTAAAACAGGCGGTTTAA
