>Addgene plasmid #42132 | pQE-30-HyPer3 | addgene partial sequence | sequence record 72883 | pBRforEco 5'-AATAGGCGTATCACGAGGC-3'
AAAATTTATTTGCTTTGTGAGCGGATAACAATTATAATAGATTCAATTGTGAGCGGATAACAATTTCACA
CAGAATTCATTAAAGAGGAGAAATTAACTATGAGAGGATCGCATCACCATCACCATCACGGATCCGAGAT
GGCAAGCCAGCAGGGCGAGACGATGTCCGGACCGCTGCACATTGGTTTGATTCCCACAGTTGGACCGTAC
CTGCTACCGCATATTATCCCTATGCTGTACCAGACCTTTCCAAAGCTGGAAATGTATCTGCATGAAGCAC
AGACCCACCAGTTACTGGCGCAACTGGACAGCGGCAAACTCGATTGCGTGATCCTCGCACTGGTGAAAGA
GAGCGAAGCATTCATTGAAGTGCCGTTGTTTGATGAGCCAATGTTGCTGGCTATCTATGAAGATCACCCG
TGGGCGAACCGCGAATGCGTACCGATGGCCGATCTGGCAGGGGAAAAACTGCTGATGCTGGAAGATGGTC
ACTGTTTGCGCGATCAGGCAATGTCCGCCGGCTACAACAGCGACAACGTCTATATCATGGCCGACAAGCA
GAAGAACGGCATCAAGGCCAACTTCAAGATCCGCCACAACGTCGAGGACGGCAGCGTGCAGCTCGCCGAC
CACTACCAGCAGAACACCCCCATCGGCGACGGCCCCGTGCTGCTGCCCGACAACCACTACCTGAGCTTCC
AGTCCGTCCTGAGCAAAGACCCCAACGAGAAGCGCGATCACATGGTCCTGCTGGAGTTCGTGACCGCCGC
CGGGATCACTCTCGGCATGGACGAGCTGTACAACGTGGATGGCGGTAGCGGTGGCACCGGCAGCAAGGGC
GAGGAGCTGTTCACCGGGGTGGTGCCCATCCTGGTCGAGCTGGACGGCGACGTAAACGGCCACAAGTTCA
GCGTGTCCGGCGAGGGC
