>Addgene plasmid #42132 | pQE-30-HyPer3 | addgene partial sequence | sequence record 73458 | CAT-R 5'-GCAACTGACTGAAATGCCTC-3'
CGGTGGTATATCCAGTGATTTTTTTCTCCATTTTAGCTTCCTTAGCTCCTGAAAATCTCGCCAAGCTAGC
TTGGATTCTCACCAATAAAAAACGCCCGGCGGCAACCGAGCGTTCTGAACAAATCCAGATGGAGTTCTGA
GGTCATTACTGGATCTATCAACAGGAGTCCAAGCTCAGCTAATTAAGCTTTTAAACCGCCTGTTTTAAAA
CTTTATCGAAATGGCCATCCATTCTTGCGCGGATGGCCTCTGCCAGCTGCTCATAGCGGCTGCGCAGCGG
TGAGCCAGGACGATAAACCAGACCAATAGTGCGGCGTGGTTCCGGCTTAATGCACGGCAGATAAACAACC
CCATCGCGTTTGCGCTCCGGCGGCACAGCCAGCGCTGGCAGTAAAGTGATCCCGCTACCTGCCGCCACCA
TGTTGCGCAGAGTTTCCAGGCTGGTCGCGCGGAAGTGTGTATCTTCATCCGCCCCGGCTTCAAAACAGAA
ACCGGTGCCGTTGTACTCCAGCTTGTGCCCCAGGATGTTGCCGTCCTCCTTGAAGCCGATGCCCTTCAGC
TCGATGCGGTTCACCAGGGTGTCGCCCTCGAACTTCACCTCGGCGCGGGTCTTGTAGTTGCCGTCGTCCT
TGAAGAAGATGGTGCGCTCCTGGACGTAGCCTTCGGGCATGGCGGACTTGAAGAAGTCGTGCTGCTTCAT
GTGGTCGGGGTAGCGGGCGAAGCACTTCAGGCCGTAGCCGAGGGTGGTCACGAGGGTGGGCCAGGGCACG
GGCAGCTTGCCGGTGGTGCAGATCAGCTTCAGGGTCAGCTTGCCGTAGGTGGCATCGCCCTCGCCCTCGC
CGGACACGCTGAACTTGTGGCCGTTTACGTCGCCGTCCAGCTCGACCAGGATGGGCACCACCCCGGTGAA
CAGCTCCTCGCCCTTGCTGCCGGTGCCACCGCTACCGCCATCCACGTTGTACAGCTCGTCC
